>Addgene plasmid #208149 | AiP12099 - pAAV-AiE0396m-minBglobin-SYFP2-WPRE3-BGHpA (Alias: CN2099) | addgene full sequence | sequence record 410991 | Addgene NGS Result
CCTGCAGGCAGCTGCGCGCTCGCTCGCTCACTGAGGCCGCCCGGGCGTCGGGCGACCTTTGGTCGCCCGG
CCTCAGTGAGCGAGCGAGCGCGCAGAGAGGGAGTGGCCAACTCCATCACTAGGGGTTCCTGCGGCCGCAC
GCGTTCCATGGCTTCCACAGTCACTCTGCCTAGTTCTCTCCCCACCACTCAGTTGGTACCACTGGGCCCC
AAGGCAGCAAGAGAGTCAATGGCTCCTTTTCTCTGTGAGTGTGATGGATCTGGGGTGGGGGAGGAGATGT
CCAATAGCTGTCTTTGCAGCAGCCATAGACACAATGTACAAAGCCCATCTTGTTCTTTAGCCTGAGCTTC
AGGTCCAACAATATACACTATGGGGACAGGAGAGCAATCCCCAGCTACAGCTATCTATCTGCAGGGATGC
TTGACATTCTGCTCTGGGTAACAGGGCTAGGGTTGTTCAGCTGAGAGCTCGGGCTGGGCATAAAAGTCAG
GGCAGAGCCATCTATTGCTTACATTTGCTTCTGGGATCCAGATCTTTCGAAGCTAGCGCTACCGGTCGCC
ACCATGGTGAGCAAGGGCGAGGAGCTGTTCACCGGGGTGGTGCCCATCCTGGTCGAGCTGGACGGCGACG
TAAACGGCCACAAGTTCAGCGTGTCCGGCGAGGGCGAGGGCGATGCCACCTACGGCAAGCTGACCCTGAA
GCTGATCTGCACCACCGGCAAGCTGCCCGTGCCCTGGCCCACCCTCGTGACCACCCTGGGCTACGGCGTG
CAGTGCTTCGCCCGCTACCCCGACCACATGAAGCAGCACGACTTCTTCAAGTCCGCCATGCCCGAAGGCT
ACGTCCAGGAGCGCACCATCTTCTTCAAGGACGACGGCAACTACAAGACCCGCGCCGAGGTGAAGTTCGA
GGGCGACACCCTGGTGAACCGCATCGAGCTGAAGGGCATCGACTTCAAGGAGGACGGCAACATCCTGGGG
CACAAGCTGGAGTACAACTACAACAGCCACAACGTCTATATCACCGCCGACAAGCAGAAGAACGGCATCA
AGGCCAACTTCAAGATCCGCCACAACATCGAGGACGGCGGCGTGCAGCTCGCCGACCACTACCAGCAGAA
CACCCCCATCGGCGACGGCCCCGTGCTGCTGCCCGACAACCACTACCTGAGCTACCAGTCCAAGCTGAGC
AAAGACCCCAACGAGAAGCGCGATCACATGGTCCTGCTGGAGTTCGTGACCGCCGCCGGGATCACTCTCG
GCATGGACGAGCTGTACAAGTAAGTCGACGGCGCGCCGCGGCCGCGAATTCGATATCATAATCAACCTCT
GGATTACAAAATTTGTGAAAGATTGACTGGTATTCTTAACTATGTTGCTCCTTTTACGCTATGTGGATAC
GCTGCTTTAATGCCTTTGTATCATGCTATTGCTTCCCGTATGGCTTTCATTTTCTCCTCCTTGTATAAAT
CCTGGTTAGTTCTTGCCACGGCGGAACTCATCGCCGCCTGCCTTGCCCGCTGCTGGACAGGGGCTCGGCT
GTTGGGCACTGACAATTCCGTGGCTCGAGAGATCTTCGACTGTGCCTTCTAGTTGCCAGCCATCTGTTGT
TTGCCCCTCCCCCGTGCCTTCCTTGACCCTGGAAGGTGCCACTCCCACTGTCCTTTCCTAATAAAATGAG
GAAATTGCATCGCATTGTCTGAGTAGGTGTCATTCTATTCTGGGGGGTGGGGTGGGGCAGGACAGCAAGG
GGGAGGATTGGGAAGACAATAGCAGGCATGAGATCTCACGTGCGGACCGAGCGGCCGCAGGAACCCCTAG
TGATGGAGTTGGCCACTCCCTCTCTGCGCGCTCGCTCGCTCACTGAGGCCGGGCGACCAAAGGTCGCCCG
ACGCCCGGGCTTTGCCCGGGCGGCCTCAGTGAGCGAGCGAGCGCGCAGCTGCCTGCAGGGGCGCCTGATG
CGGTATTTTCTCCTTACGCATCTGTGCGGTATTTCACACCGCATA
[95 nt withheld, positions 2006-2100]
T
[46 nt withheld, positions 2102-2147]
C
[141 nt withheld, positions 2149-2289]
CCTTTGACGTTGGAGTCCACGTTCTTT
[37 nt withheld, positions 2317-2353]
ACTCTATCTCGGGCTATTCTTTTGATTTATAAGGGATTTTGCCGATTTCGGTCTATTGGTTAAAAAATGA
GCTGATTTAACAAAAATTTAACGCGAATTTTAACAAAATATTAACGTTTACAATTTTATGGTGCACTCTC
AGTACAATCTGCTCTGATGCCGCATAGTTAAGCCAGCCCCGACACCCGCCAACACCCGCTGACGCGCCCT
GACGGGCTTGTCTGCTCCCGGCATCCGCTTACAGACAAGCTGTGACCGTCTCCGGGAGCTGCATGTGTCA
GAGGTTTTCACCGTCATCACCGAAACGCGCGAGACGAAAGGGCCTCGTGATACGCCTATTTTTATAGGTT
AATGTCATGATAATAATGGTTTCTTAGACGTCAGGTGGCACTTTTCGGGGAAATGTGCGCGGAACCCCTA
TTTGTTTATTTTTCTAAATACATTCAAATATGTATCCGCTCATGAGACAATAACCCTGATAAATGCTTCA
ATAATATTGAAAAAGGAAGAGTATGAGTATTCAACATTTCCGTGTCGCCCTTATTCCCTTTTTTGCGGCA
TTTTGCCTTCCTGTTTTTGCTCACCCAGAAACGCTGGTGAAAGTAAAAGATGCTGAAGATCAGTTGGGTG
CACGAGTGGGTTACATCGAACTGGATCTCAACAGCGGTAAGATCCTTGAGAGTTTTCGCCCCGAAGAACG
TTTTCCAATGATGAGCACTTTTAAAGTTCTGCTATGTGGCGCGGTATTATCCCGTATTGACGCCGGGCAA
GAGCAACTCGGTCGCCGCATACACTATTCTCAGAATGACTTGGTTGAGTACTCACCAGTCACAGAAAAGC
ATCTTACGGATGGCATGACAGTAAGAGAATTATGCAGTGCTGCCATAACCATGAGTGATAACACTGCGGC
CAACTTACTTCTGACAACGATCGGAGGACCGAAGGAGCTAACCGCTTTTTTGCACAACATGGGGGATCAT
GTAACTCGCCTTGATCGTTGGGAACCGGAGCTGAATGAAGCCATACCAAACGACGAGCGTGACACCACGA
TGCCTGTAGCAATGGCAACAACGTTGCGCAAACTATTAACTGGCGAACTACTTACTCTAGCTTCCCGGCA
ACAATTAATAGACTGGATGGAGGCGGATAAAGTTGCAGGACCACTTCTGCGCTCGGCCCTTCCGGCTGGC
TGGTTTATTGCTGATAAATCTGGAGCCGGTGAGCGTGGGTCTCGCGGTATCATTGCAGCACTGGGGCCAG
ATGGTAAGCCCTCCCGTATCGTAGTTATCTACACGACGGGGAGTCAGGCAACTATGGATGAACGAAATAG
ACAGATCGCTGAGATAGGTGCCTCACTGATTAAGCATTGGTAACTGTCAGACCAAGTTTACTCATATATA
CTTTAGATTGATTTAAAACTTCATTTTTAATTTAAAAGGATCTAGGTGAAGATCCTTTTTGATAATCTCA
TGACCAAAATCCCTTAACGTGAGTTTTCGTTCCACTGAGCGTCAGACCCCGTAGAAAAGATCAAAGGATC
TTCTTGAGATCCTTTTTTTCTGCGCGTAATCTGCTGCTTGCAAACAAAAAAACCACCGCTACCAGCGGTG
GTTTGTTTGCCGGATCAAGAGCTACCAACTCTTTTTCCGAAGGTAACTGGCTTCAGCAGAGCGCAGATAC
CAAATACTGTTCTTCTAGTGTAGCCGTAGTTAGGCCACCACTTCAAGAACTCTGTAGCACCGCCTACATA
CCTCGCTCTGCTAATCCTGTTACCAGTGGCTGCTGCCAGTGGCGATAAGTCGTGTCTTACCGGGTTGGAC
TCAAGACGATAGTTACCGGATAAGGCGCAGCGGTCGGGCTGAACGGGGGGTTCGTGCACACAGCCCAGCT
TGGAGCGAACGACCTACACCGAACTGAGATACCTACAGCGTGAGCTATGAGAAAGCGCCACGCTTCCCGA
AGGGAGAAAGGCGGACAGGTATCCGGTAAGCGGCAGGGTCGGAACAGGAGAGCGCACGAGGGAGCTTCCA
GGGGGAAACGCCTGGTATCTTTATAGTCCTGTCGGGTTTCGCCACCTCTGACTTGAGCGTCGATTTTTGT
GATGCTCGTCAGGGGGGCGGAGCCTATGGAAAAACGCCAGCAACGCGGCCTTTTTACGGTTCCTGGCCTT
TTGCTGGCCTTTTGCTCACATGT
Features (pLannotate 1.2.2; 14 found; start..end, strand, type, name):
     12..39      +  repeat_region  AAV2 ITR (fragment): inverted terminal repeat of adeno-associated virus serotype 2 inverted
     68..95      +  repeat_region  AAV2 ITR (fragment): inverted terminal repeat of adeno-associated virus serotype 2 inverted
    564..1280    +  CDS            SYFP2: SYFP2 is a basic (constitutively fluorescent) yellow fluorescent protein published in 2006, derived from Aequorea victoria. It is reported to be a very rapidly-maturing monomer with moderate acid sensitivity.
   1320..1477    +  misc_feature   WPRE (fragment): woodchuck hepatitis virus posttranscriptional regulatory element
   1483..1563    +  misc_feature   WPRE (fragment): woodchuck hepatitis virus posttranscriptional regulatory element
   1580..1691    +  polyA_signal   bGH poly(A) signal: bovine growth hormone polyadenylation signal
   1809..1949    +  repeat_region  AAV2 ITR: inverted terminal repeat of adeno-associated virus serotype 2 inverted
   1954..2005    -  misc_feature   bom (fragment): basis of mobility region from pBR322
   2024..2479    +  rep_origin     f1 ori (sequence partly withheld): f1 bacteriophage origin of replication; arrow indicates direction of (+) strand synthesis
   2480..2529    -  misc_feature   bom (fragment): basis of mobility region from pBR322
   2631..2666    -  CDS            rop (fragment): Rop protein, which maintains plasmids at low copy number; rop
   2761..2865    +  promoter       AmpR promoter: bla
   2866..3726    +  CDS            AmpR: β-lactamase; bla; confers resistance to ampicillin, carbenicillin, and related antibiotics
   3897..4485    +  rep_origin     ori: high-copy-number ColE1/pMB1/pBR322/pUC origin of replication
