[The description below was written by a language model from this plasmid's Addgene catalogue record and pLannotate feature annotations shown in this document.]
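Description:
AiP12099 - pAAV-AiE0396m-minBglobin-SYFP2-WPRE3-BGHpA (alias CN2099) is a recombinant AAV transfer plasmid of about 4.5 kb, built on an rAAV backbone for packaging an enhancer-driven fluorescent reporter into adeno-associated virus. In bacteria it is maintained as a high-copy plasmid through a ColE1/pUC-type origin and selected with ampicillin via the β-lactamase gene and its native promoter. An f1 phage origin and small remnants of pBR322 bom and rop sequences are also present in the backbone. The viral genome is bounded by AAV2 inverted terminal repeats, which provide the cis signals for replication and encapsidation. The annotation finds a full ITR on the right side but only short fragments on the left, which is common for these repeat-rich, hard-to-sequence elements and does not by itself establish a deletion.

Between the ITRs, the construct name indicates that an enhancer designated AiE0396m sits upstream of a minimal beta-globin promoter. Neither element is picked out in the feature table, but the unannotated stretch ahead of the reporter is where they would lie. The minimal promoter has little activity alone, so expression depends on the cell-type specificity of the enhancer. This drives direct expression of SYFP2, a rapidly maturing monomeric yellow fluorescent protein derived from Aequorea victoria. The reporter is followed by WPRE3, a shortened woodchuck hepatitis posttranscriptional regulatory element (annotated as two WPRE fragments) that boosts transcript stability and expression, and by the bovine growth hormone polyadenylation signal. According to the record, the vector is intended to label oligodendrocytes with SYFP2, as part of a collection of enhancer AAVs for genetic access to cortical cell types.
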