Addgene plasmid #208149: AiP12099 - pAAV-AiE0396m-minBglobin-SYFP2-WPRE3-BGHpA (Alias: CN2099)
Purpose: Direct-expressing SYFP2 in oligodendrocytes AAV Virus
Depositing lab: Allen Institute for Brain Science & Boaz Levi. Depositing organization: Allen Institute. Publication: A suite of enhancer AAVs and transgenic mouse lines for genetic access to cortical cell types. Ben-Simon Y, Hooper M, Narayan S, Daigle TL, Dwivedi D, Way SW, Oster A, Stafford DA, Mich JK, Taormina MJ, Martinez RA, Opitz-Araya X, Roth JR, Alexander JR, Allen S, Amster A, Arbuckle J, Ayala A, Baker PM, Bakken TE, Barcelli T, Barta S, Bendrick J, Bertagnolli D, Bielstein C, Bishwakarma P, Bowlus J, Boyer G, Brouner K, Casian B, Casper T, Chakka AB, Chakrabarty R, Chance RK, Chavan S, Clark M, Colbert K, Collman F, Daniel S, Departee M, DiValentin P, Donadio N, Dotson N, Egdorf T, Fliss T, Gabitto M, Garcia J, Gary A, Gasperini M, Gloe J, Goldy J, Gore BB, Graybuck L, Greisman N, Haeseleer F, Halterman C, Haradon Z, Hastings SD, Helback O, Ho W, Hockemeyer D, Huang C, Huff S, Hunker A, Johansen N, Jones D, Juneau Z, Kalmbach B, Kannan M, Khem S, Kussick E, Kutsal R, Larsen R, Lee C, Lee AY, Leibly M, Lenz GH, Li S, Liang E, Lusk N, Madigan Z, Malloy J, Malone J, McCue R, Melchor J, Mollenkopf T, Moosman S, Morin E, Newman D, Ng L, Ngo K, Omstead V, Otto S, Oyama A, Pena N, Pham T, Phillips E, Pom CA, Potekhina L, Ransford S, Ray PL, Rette D, Reynoldson C, Rimorin C, Rocha D, Ruiz A, Sanchez REA, Sawyer L, Sedeno-Cortes A, Sevigny JP, Shapovalova N, Shepard N, Shulga L, Sigler AR, Siverts L, Soliman S, Somasundaram S, Staats B, Stewart K, Szelenyi E, Tieu M, Trader C, Tran A, van Velthoven CTJ, Walker M, Wang Y, Weed N, Wirthlin M, Wood T, Wynalda B, Yao Z, Zhou T, Ariza J, Dee N, Reding M, Ronellenfitch K, Mufti S, Sunkin SM, Smith KA, Esposito L, Waters J, Thyagarajan B, Yao S, Lein ES, Zeng H, Levi BP, Ngai J, Ting JT, Tasic B. Cell. 2025 May 16:S0092-8674(25)00513-6. doi: 10.1016/j.cell.2025.05.002. PubMed 40403729.
Backbone
  Vector backbone: rAAV
  Backbone manufacturer: Allen Institute for Brain Science
  Vector type: AAV
Growth in bacteria
  Bacterial resistance: Ampicillin, 100 μg/mL
  Growth temperature: 37°C
  Growth strain: NEB Stable
  Copy number: High Copy
Gene/Insert
  Gene/Insert name: SYFP2
  Species: Synthetic
  Insert size (bp): 720
  Mutation: NA
  Promoter: Beta Globin minimal promoter
  Cloning method: Gibson Cloning
Terms and licenses: Academic/Nonprofit Terms; Industry Terms: Not Available to Industry
Depositor comments: Funded by the Brain Initiative. Please visit https://doi.org/10.1101/2023.09.20.558718 for bioRxiv preprint.
How to cite: AiP12099 - pAAV-AiE0396m-minBglobin-SYFP2-WPRE3-BGHpA (Alias: CN2099) was a gift from Allen Institute for Brain Science & Boaz Levi (Addgene plasmid # 208149 ; http://n2t.net/addgene:208149 ; RRID:Addgene_208149)
